>Addgene plasmid #210576 | pcDNA3.1_λHA-GFPnonopt | addgene full sequence | sequence record 416823 | Addgene NGS Result
GACGGATCGGGAGATCTCCCGATCCCCTATGGTGCACTCTCAGTACAATCTGCTCTGATGCCGCATAGTT
AAGCCAGTATCTGCTCCCTGCTTGTGTGTTGGAGGTCGCTGAGTAGTGCGCGAGCAAAATTTAAGCTACA
ACAAGGCAAGGCTTGACCGACAATTGCATGAAGAATCTGCTTAGGGTTAGGCGTTTTGCGCTGCTTCGCG
ATGTACGGGCCAGATATACGCGTTGACATTGATTATTGACTAGTTATTAATAGTAATCAATTACGGGGTC
ATTAGTTCATAGCCCATATATGGAGTTCCGCGTTACATAACTTACGGTAAATGGCCCGCCTGGCTGACCG
CCCAACGACCCCCGCCCATTGACGTCAATAATGACGTATGTTCCCATAGTAACGCCAATAGGGACTTTCC
ATTGACGTCAATGGGTGGAGTATTTACGGTAAACTGCCCACTTGGCAGTACATCAAGTGTATCATATGCC
AAGTACGCCCCCTATTGACGTCAATGACGGTAAATGGCCCGCCTGGCATTATGCCCAGTACATGACCTTA
TGGGACTTTCCTACTTGGCAGTACATCTACGTATTAGTCATCGCTATTACCATGGTGATGCGGTTTTGGC
AGTACATCAATGGGCGTGGATAGCGGTTTGACTCACGGGGATTTCCAAGTCTCCACCCCATTGACGTCAA
TGGGAGTTTGTTTTGGCACCAAAATCAACGGGACTTTCCAAAATGTCGTAACAACTCCGCCCCATTGACG
CAAATGGGCGGTAGGCGTGTACGGTGGGAGGTCTATATAAGCAGAGCTCTCTGGCTAACTAGAGAACCCA
CTGCTTACTGGCTTATCGAAATTAATACGACTCACTATAGGGAGACCCAAGCTGGCTAGCGTTTAAACTT
AAGCTTGGTACCAACATGGACGCACAAACACGACGACGTGAGCGTCGCGCTGAGAAACAAGCTCAATGGA
AAGCTGCAAACGGTGGATCTCCTCCACATATGGCTTACCCATACGATGTTCCAGATTACGCTCCTCCAAG
CTTGAATTCTGCAGATATCCAGCACAGTGGCGGCCGCGTCTCTAAGGGGGAAGAACTCTTTACGGGGGTC
GTACCCATACTAGTCGAACTCGATGGAGATGTAAATGGACATAAGTTTTCTGTCTCCGGGGAAGGGGAAG
GGGATGCGACGTATGGAAAGCTAACGCTAAAGTTTATATGTACAACGGGAAAGCTCCCCGTACCTTGGCC
TACGCTAGTCACAACACTAACATATGGAGTACAATGTTTTTCTAGGTATCCCGATCATATGAAGCAACAT
GATTTTTTTAAGTCCGCAATGCCCGAAGGGTATGTCCAAGAAAGGACAATATTTTTTAAGGATGATGGGA
ATTATAAGACAAGAGCAGAAGTCAAGTTTGAAGGGGATACGCTAGTCAATCGCATAGAACTTAAGGGAAT
AGATTTTAAGGAAGATGGAAATATACTTGGGCATAAGCTCGAATATAATTATAATTCCCATAATGTATAT
ATAATGGCAGATAAGCAAAAGAATGGGATAAAGGTAAATTTTAAGATACGCCATAATATAGAAGATGGAT
CCGTCCAACTTGCAGATCATTATCAACAAAATACACCTATAGGGGATGGGCCTGTCCTCCTCCCCGATAA
TCATTATCTCTCCACACAATCTGCACTTTCTAAGGATCCTAATGAAAAGCGCGATCATATGGTACTCCTT
GAATTTGTAACGGCAGCGGGAATAACGCTCGGGATGGATGAATAATTCTAGAGGGCCCGTTTAAACCCGC
TGATCAGCCTCGACTGTGCCTTCTAGTTGCCAGCCATCTGTTGTTTGCCCCTCCCCCGTGCCTTCCTTGA
CCCTGGAAGGTGCCACTCCCACTGTCCTTTCCTAATAAAATGAGGAAATTGCATCGCATTGTCTGAGTAG
GTGTCATTCTATTCTGGGGGGTGGGGTGGGGCAGGACAGCAAGGGGGAGGATTGGGAAGACAATAGCAGG
CATGCTGGGGATGCGGTGGGCTCTATGGCTTCTGAGGCGGAAAGAACCAGCTGGGGCTCTAGGGGGTATC
CCC
[124 nt withheld, positions 2104-2227]
C
[91 nt withheld, positions 2229-2319]
A
[49 nt withheld, positions 2321-2369]
CCTTTGACGTTGGAGTCCACGTTCTTT
[37 nt withheld, positions 2397-2433]
ACCCTATCTCGGTCTATTCTTTTGATTTATAAGGGATTTTGCCGATTTCGGCCTATTGGTTAAAAAATGA
GCTGATTTAACAAAAATTTAACGCGAATTAATTCTGTGGAATGTGTGTCAGTTAGGGTGTGGAAAGTCCC
CAGGCTCCCCAGCAGGCAGAAGTATGCAAAGCATGCATCTCAATTAGTCAGCAACCAGGTGTGGAAAGTC
CCCAGGCTCCCCAGCAGGCAGAAGTATGCAAAGCATGCATCTCAATTAGTCAGCAACCATAGTCCCGCCC
CTAACTCCGCCCATCCCGCCCCTAACTCCGCCCAGTTCCGCCCATTCTCCGCCCCATGGCTGACTAATTT
TTTTTATTTATGCAGAGGCCGAGGCCGCCTCTGCCTCTGAGCTATTCCAGAAGTAGTGAGGAGGCTTTTT
TGGAGGCCTAGGCTTTTGCAAAAAGCTCCCGGGAGCTTGTATATCCATTTTCGGATCTGATCAAGAGACA
GGATGAGGATCGTTTCGCATGATTGAACAAGATGGATTGCACGCAGGTTCTCCGGCCGCTTGGGTGGAGA
GGCTATTCGGCTATGACTGGGCACAACAGACAATCGGCTGCTCTGATGCCGCCGTGTTCCGGCTGTCAGC
GCAGGGGCGCCCGGTTCTTTTTGTCAAGACCGACCTGTCCGGTGCCCTGAATGAACTGCAGGACGAGGCA
GCGCGGCTATCGTGGCTGGCCACGACGGGCGTTCCTTGCGCAGCTGTGCTCGACGTTGTCACTGAAGCGG
GAAGGGACTGGCTGCTATTGGGCGAAGTGCCGGGGCAGGATCTCCTGTCATCTCACCTTGCTCCTGCCGA
GAAAGTATCCATCATGGCTGATGCAATGCGGCGGCTGCATACGCTTGATCCGGCTACCTGCCCATTCGAC
CACCAAGCGAAACATCGCATCGAGCGAGCACGTACTCGGATGGAAGCCGGTCTTGTCGATCAGGATGATC
TGGACGAAGAGCATCAGGGGCTCGCGCCAGCCGAACTGTTCGCCAGGCTCAAGGCGCGCATGCCCGACGG
CGAGGATCTCGTCGTGACCCATGGCGATGCCTGCTTGCCGAATATCATGGTGGAAAATGGCCGCTTTTCT
GGATTCATCGACTGTGGCCGGCTGGGTGTGGCGGACCGCTATCAGGACATAGCGTTGGCTACCCGTGATA
TTGCTGAAGAGCTTGGCGGCGAATGGGCTGACCGCTTCCTCGTGCTTTACGGTATCGCCGCTCCCGATTC
GCAGCGCATCGCCTTCTATCGCCTTCTTGACGAGTTCTTCTGAGCGGGACTCTGGGGTTCGAAATGACCG
ACCAAGCGACGCCCAACCTGCCATCACGAGATTTCGATTCCACCGCCGCCTTCTATGAAAGGTTGGGCTT
CGGAATCGTTTTCCGGGACGCCGGCTGGATGATCCTCCAGCGCGGGGATCTCATGCTGGAGTTCTTCGCC
CACCCCAACTTGTTTATTGCAGCTTATAATGGTTACAAATAAAGCAATAGCATCACAAATTTCACAAATA
AAGCATTTTTTTCACTGCATTCTAGTTGTGGTTTGTCCAAACTCATCAATGTATCTTATCATGTCTGTAT
ACCGTCGACCTCTAGCTAGAGCTTGGCGTAATCATGGTCATAGCTGTTTCCTGTGTGAAATTGTTATCCG
CTCACAATTCCACACAACATACGAGCCGGAAGCATAAAGTGTAAAGCCTGGGGTGCCTAATGAGTGAGCT
AACTCACATTAATTGCGTTGCGCTCACTGCCCGCTTTCCAGTCGGGAAACCTGTCGTGCCAGCTGCATTA
ATGAATCGGCCAACGCGCGGGGAGAGGCGGTTTGCGTATTGGGCGCTCTTCCGCTTCCTCGCTCACTGAC
TCGCTGCGCTCGGTCGTTCGGCTGCGGCGAGCGGTATCAGCTCACTCAAAGGCGGTAATACGGTTATCCA
CAGAATCAGGGGATAACGCAGGAAAGAACATGTGAGCAAAAGGCCAGCAAAAGGCCAGGAACCGTAAAAA
GGCCGCGTTGCTGGCGTTTTTCCATAGGCTCCGCCCCCCTGACGAGCATCACAAAAATCGACGCTCAAGT
CAGAGGTGGCGAAACCCGACAGGACTATAAAGATACCAGGCGTTTCCCCCTGGAAGCTCCCTCGTGCGCT
CTCCTGTTCCGACCCTGCCGCTTACCGGATACCTGTCCGCCTTTCTCCCTTCGGGAAGCGTGGCGCTTTC
TCATAGCTCACGCTGTAGGTATCTCAGTTCGGTGTAGGTCGTTCGCTCCAAGCTGGGCTGTGTGCACGAA
CCCCCCGTTCAGCCCGACCGCTGCGCCTTATCCGGTAACTATCGTCTTGAGTCCAACCCGGTAAGACACG
ACTTATCGCCACTGGCAGCAGCCACTGGTAACAGGATTAGCAGAGCGAGGTATGTAGGCGGTGCTACAGA
GTTCTTGAAGTGGTGGCCTAACTACGGCTACACTAGAAGAACAGTATTTGGTATCTGCGCTCTGCTGAAG
CCAGTTACCTTCGGAAAAAGAGTTGGTAGCTCTTGATCCGGCAAACAAACCACCGCTGGTAGCGGTGGTT
TTTTTGTTTGCAAGCAGCAGATTACGCGCAGAAAAAAAGGATCTCAAGAAGATCCTTTGATCTTTTCTAC
GGGGTCTGACGCTCAGTGGAACGAAAACTCACGTTAAGGGATTTTGGTCATGAGATTATCAAAAAGGATC
TTCACCTAGATCCTTTTAAATTAAAAATGAAGTTTTAAATCAATCTAAAGTATATATGAGTAAACTTGGT
CTGACAGTTACCAATGCTTAATCAGTGAGGCACCTATCTCAGCGATCTGTCTATTTCGTTCATCCATAGT
TGCCTGACTCCCCGTCGTGTAGATAACTACGATACGGGAGGGCTTACCATCTGGCCCCAGTGCTGCAATG
ATACCGCGAGACCCACGCTCACCGGCTCCAGATTTATCAGCAATAAACCAGCCAGCCGGAAGGGCCGAGC
GCAGAAGTGGTCCTGCAACTTTATCCGCCTCCATCCAGTCTATTAATTGTTGCCGGGAAGCTAGAGTAAG
TAGTTCGCCAGTTAATAGTTTGCGCAACGTTGTTGCCATTGCTACAGGCATCGTGGTGTCACGCTCGTCG
TTTGGTATGGCTTCATTCAGCTCCGGTTCCCAACGATCAAGGCGAGTTACATGATCCCCCATGTTGTGCA
AAAAAGCGGTTAGCTCCTTCGGTCCTCCGATCGTTGTCAGAAGTAAGTTGGCCGCAGTGTTATCACTCAT
GGTTATGGCAGCACTGCATAATTCTCTTACTGTCATGCCATCCGTAAGATGCTTTTCTGTGACTGGTGAG
TACTCAACCAAGTCATTCTGAGAATAGTGTATGCGGCGACCGAGTTGCTCTTGCCCGGCGTCAATACGGG
ATAATACCGCGCCACATAGCAGAACTTTAAAAGTGCTCATCATTGGAAAACGTTCTTCGGGGCGAAAACT
CTCAAGGATCTTACCGCTGTTGAGATCCAGTTCGATGTAACCCACTCGTGCACCCAACTGATCTTCAGCA
TCTTTTACTTTCACCAGCGTTTCTGGGTGAGCAAAAACAGGAAGGCAAAATGCCGCAAAAAAGGGAATAA
GGGCGACACGGAAATGTTGAATACTCATACTCTTCCTTTTTCAATATTATTGAAGCATTTATCAGGGTTA
TTGTCTCATGAGCGGATACATATTTGAATGTATTTAGAAAAATAAACAAATAGGGGTTCCGCGCACATTT
CCCCGAAAAGTGCCACCTGACGTC
Features (pLannotate 1.2.2; 22 found; start..end, strand, type, name):
     28..80      -  misc_feature   bom (fragment): basis of mobility region from pBR322
    235..614     +  enhancer       CMV enhancer: human cytomegalovirus immediate early enhancer
    615..818     +  promoter       CMV promoter: human cytomegalovirus (CMV) immediate early promoter
    814..847     +  LTR            5' LTR (truncated) (fragment): truncated 5' long terminal repeat (LTR) from HIV-1
    863..881     +  promoter       T7 promoter: promoter for bacteriophage T7 RNA polymerase
    926..991     +  CDS            N (fragment): REGN_LAMBD - Experimental evidence at protein level: Swiss-Prot protein existence level 1. Plays a role as a transcriptional antitermination factor that allows the virus to initiate its lytic phase. Activates expression of the delayed viral early genes by modifying host RNA polymerase (RNAP) into a form that is resistant to termination signals. This antitermination function requires the host NusA protein which serves to stabilize the interaction between antitermination protein N and host RNA polymerase. From Escherichia phage lambda (Bacteriophage lambda).
   1016..1042    +  CDS            3xHA (fragment): three tandem HA epitope tags
   1088..1792    +  CDS            EGFP: EGFP is a basic (constitutively fluorescent) green fluorescent protein published in 1996, derived from Aequorea victoria. It is reported to be a rapidly-maturing weak dimer with moderate acid sensitivity.
   1834..2058    +  polyA_signal   bGH poly(A) signal: bovine growth hormone polyadenylation signal
   2062..2083    +  promoter       SV40 promoter (fragment): SV40 enhancer and early promoter
   2104..2532    +  rep_origin     f1 ori (sequence partly withheld): f1 bacteriophage origin of replication; arrow indicates direction of (+) strand synthesis
   2546..2875    +  promoter       SV40 promoter: SV40 enhancer and early promoter
   2942..3733    +  CDS            neo: KKA2_KLEPN - Also known as kan, nptII. Experimental evidence at protein level: Swiss-Prot protein existence level 1. Resistance to kanamycin, neomycin, paromomycin, ribostamycin, butirosin and gentamicin B. From Klebsiella pneumoniae.
   3757..3915    +  CDS            ble (fragment): BLE_KLEPN - Experimental evidence at protein level: Swiss-Prot protein existence level 1. Binding protein with a strong affinity to the bleomycin family of antibiotics. Binds to CL990; an antimitotic-antibiotic compound. From Klebsiella pneumoniae.
   3910..4031    +  polyA_signal   SV40 poly(A) signal: SV40 polyadenylation signal
   4104..4120    -  protein_bind   lac operator: The lac repressor binds to the lac operator to inhibit transcription in E. coli. This inhibition can be relieved by adding lactose or isopropyl-β-D-thiogalactopyranoside (IPTG). lac repressor encoded by lacI
   4128..4158    -  promoter       lac promoter: promoter for the E. coli lac operon
   4173..4194    -  protein_bind   CAP binding site: CAP binding activates transcription in the presence of cAMP. E. coli catabolite activator protein
   4207..4299    -  CDS            lacI (fragment): lac repressor; lacI; The lac repressor binds to the lac operator to inhibit transcription in E. coli. This inhibition can be relieved by adding lactose or isopropyl-β-D-thiogalactopyranoside (IPTG).
   4482..5070    -  rep_origin     ori: high-copy-number ColE1/pMB1/pBR322/pUC origin of replication
   5241..6101    -  CDS            AmpR: β-lactamase; bla; confers resistance to ampicillin, carbenicillin, and related antibiotics
   6102..6206    -  promoter       AmpR promoter: bla
