[The description below was written by a language model from this plasmid's Addgene catalogue record and pLannotate feature annotations shown in this document.]
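Description:
pcDNA3.1_λHA-GFPnonopt is a mammalian expression plasmid of about 6.2 kb built on the pcDNA3.1 backbone. It is propagated in E. coli from a high-copy ColE1/pUC-type origin under ampicillin selection (AmpR with its bla promoter). The backbone also carries an f1 origin for single-stranded DNA production. A neomycin phosphotransferase cassette, driven by the SV40 early promoter and ended by an SV40 poly(A) signal, can be used for G418 selection of stably transfected mammalian cells. The remaining annotated fragments (bom, lac promoter/operator, lacI, ble, a short HIV-1 LTR-like match) look like backbone remnants or incidental hits from automated annotation rather than functional parts.

The payload is an 870 bp insert cloned between NotI and XbaI. It sits downstream of the CMV immediate early enhancer/promoter and a T7 promoter, and upstream of the bovine growth hormone polyadenylation signal. The open reading frame encodes GFP (annotated as EGFP at the protein level) with an N-terminal "lambda HA" tag. The tag consists of a short fragment of the bacteriophage lambda N protein followed by HA epitope sequence. The lambda N peptide is commonly used to tether fusion proteins to RNAs carrying boxB hairpins, and the HA epitope allows antibody detection, although the record does not say how the tag is used with this construct.

The "nonoptimal" designation indicates that the GFP coding sequence is written with nonoptimal synonymous codons while still encoding the same protein. This fits the associated study on how synonymous codon usage affects translation initiation. The plasmid therefore most likely serves as a codon-optimality reporter in transfected mammalian cells, presumably compared with a codon-optimized counterpart.
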