Addgene plasmid #210576: pcDNA3.1_λHA-GFPnonopt
Depositing lab: Olivia Rissland. Publication: Synonymous codon usage regulates translation initiation. Barrington CL, Galindo G, Koch AL, Horton ER, Morrison EJ, Tisa S, Stasevich TJ, Rissland OS. Cell Rep. 2023 Dec 26;42(12):113413. doi: 10.1016/j.celrep.2023.113413. Epub 2023 Dec 12. PubMed 38096059.
Backbone
  Vector backbone: pcDNA3.1
  Total vector size (bp): 6233
  Vector type: Mammalian Expression
Growth in bacteria
  Bacterial resistance: Ampicillin, 100 μg/mL
  Growth temperature: 37°C
  Growth strain: DH5alpha
  Copy number: High Copy
Gene/Insert
  Gene/Insert name: LambdaHA-GFP nonoptimal (alt names: GFP nonoptimal; GFP)
  Insert size (bp): 870
  Promoter: CMV
  Tag / fusion protein: lambda HA (N terminal on insert)
  Cloning method: Restriction Enzyme; 5′ cloning site NotI (not destroyed); 3′ cloning site XbaI (not destroyed)
  Sequencing primers: 5′ UBC_F
Terms and licenses: Academic/Nonprofit Terms; Industry Terms: Not Available to Industry
How to cite: pcDNA3.1_λHA-GFPnonopt was a gift from Olivia Rissland (Addgene plasmid # 210576 ; http://n2t.net/addgene:210576 ; RRID:Addgene_210576)
